>Addgene plasmid #139885 | pBEL2000 | addgene full sequence | sequence record 309663 | Addgene NGS Result
AGTGGCGAGCCCGATCTTCCCCATCGGTGATGTCGGCGATATAGGCGCCAGCAACCGCACCTGTGGCGCC
GGTGATGCCGGCCACGATGCGTCCGGCGTAGAGGATCGAGATCTCGATCCCGCGAAATTAATACGACTCA
CTATAGGGGAATTGTGAGCGGATAACAATTCCCCTCTAGAAATAATTTTGTTTAACTTTGGCCCAGGCGG
CCAGGAGGGTCTCACATGCAGGACCGGGGTAATACCGTCACCATCGACTTTATGTCGGCGGATGGTATTG
TTCCAGGCCGTACGCCTGTTCGTTATCAGGGCGTTGAAGTCGGAACAGTGCAGGATATCAGCCTCAGCGA
CGATCTTCGTAAGATTGAAGTCAAGGTCAGCATCAAGTCCGATATGAAAGATGCGCTGCGCGAAGAGACT
CAGTTCTGGCTGGTGACGCCAAAAGCATCGTTGGCAGGTGTCTCCGGGCTGGACGCCCTCGTCGGTGGGA
ACTATATCGGCATGATGCCGGGTAAAGGTAAAGAGCAGGATCACTTTGTCGCACTCGATACCCAACCGAA
ATATCGGCTGGACAATGGCGATTTAAGCATTATTGTTGAAGCGCCGGAAGCCGGTTCGTTAGGCATCGGT
ACGCCTGTGCTGTTCCGTGGTCTGGAAGTCGGTACGGTTACAGGAATGACGCTGGGGACATTGTCAGATC
GCGTGATGATTGCGATGCGCATCAGTAAACGCTATCAACACCTGGTGCGTAACAATTCCGTCTTCTGGTT
GGCATCGGGTTACAGTCTGGACTTTGGTCTGACGGGCGGCGTAGTGAAAACCGGCACCTTTAACCAGTTT
ATCCGTGGCGGCATCGCCTTCGCCACGCCTCCGGGTACGCCACTGGCACCGAAAGCCCAGGAAGGCAAAC
ACTTCCTGTTGCAGGAAAGTGAACCGAAAGAGTGGCGTGAATGGGGAACTGCGCTTCCCAAAGGCGAGAC
CCATCACCACCATCACCATTAAGGCCAGGCCGGCCGATCCGGCTGCTAACAAAGCCCGAAAGGAAGCTGA
GTTGGCTGCTGCCACCGCTGAGCAATAACTAGCATAACCCCTTGGGGCCTCTAAACGGGTCTTGAGGGGT
TTTTTGCTGAAAGGAGGAACTATATCCGGATTGGCGAATGGG
[124 nt withheld, positions 1163-1286]
C
[91 nt withheld, positions 1288-1378]
A
[49 nt withheld, positions 1380-1428]
CCTTTGACGTTGGAGTCCACGTTCTTT
[37 nt withheld, positions 1456-1492]
ACCCTATCTCGGTCTATTCTTTTGATTTATAAGGGATTTTGCCGATTTCGGCCTATTGGTTAAAAAATGA
GCTGATTTAACAAAAATTTAACGCGAATTTTAACAAAATATTAACGCTTACAATTTAGGTGGCACTTTTC
GGGGAACGACGACCTGCAGCCAAGCTAGCTTGGCTGGACGTAAACTCCTCTTCAGACCTAATAACTTCGT
ATAGCATACATTATACGAAGTTATATTAAGGGTTATTGAATATGATCGGAATTGGGCTGCAGGAATTCGA
TAGCTTGGCTGCAGGTCGACCTCGAGGATGTGCGCGGAACCCCTATTTGTTTATTTTTCTAAATACATTC
AAATATGTATCCGCTCATGAGACAATAACCCTGATAAATGCTTCAATAATATTGAAAAAGGAAGAGTATG
AGTATTCAACATTTCCGTGTCGCCCTTATTCCCTTTTTTGCGGCATTTTGCCTTCCTGTTTTTGCTCACC
CAGAAACGCTGGTGAAAGTAAAAGATGCTGAAGATCAGTTGGGTGCACGAGTGGGTTACATCGAACTGGA
TCTCAACAGCGGTAAGATCCTTGAGAGTTTTCGCCCCGAAGAACGTTTTCCAATGATGAGCACTTTTAAA
GTTCTGCTATGTGGCGCGGTATTATCCCGTATTGACGCCGGGCAAGAGCAACTCGGTCGCCGCATACACT
ATTCTCAGAATGACTTGGTTGAGTACTCACCAGTCACAGAAAAGCATCTTACGGATGGCATGACAGTAAG
AGAATTATGCAGTGCTGCCATAACCATGAGTGATAACACTGCGGCCAACTTACTTCTGACAACGATCGGA
GGACCGAAGGAGCTAACCGCTTTTTTGCACAACATGGGGGATCATGTAACTCGCCTTGATCGTTGGGAAC
CGGAGCTGAATGAAGCCATACCAAACGACGAGCGTGACACCACGATGCCTGCAGCAATGGCAACAACGTT
GCGCAAACTATTAACTGGCGAACTACTTACTCTAGCTTCCCGGCAACAATTAATAGACTGGATGGAGGCG
GATAAAGTTGCAGGACCACTTCTGCGCTCGGCCCTTCCGGCTGGCTGGTTTATTGCTGATAAATCTGGAG
CCGGTGAGCGTGGCTCTCGCGGTATCATTGCAGCACTGGGGCCAGATGGTAAGCCCTCCCGTATCGTAGT
TATCTACACGACGGGGAGTCAGGCAACTATGGATGAACGAAATAGACAGATCGCTGAGATAGGTGCCTCA
CTGATTAAGCATTGGTAACTGTCAGACCAAGTTTACTCATATATACTTTAGATTGATTTAAAACTTCATT
TTTAATTTAAAAGGATCTAGGTGAAGATCCTTTTTGATAATCTCATGACCAAAATCCCTTAACGTGAGTT
TTCGTTCCACTGAGCGTCAGACCCCGTAGAAAAGATCAAAGGATCTTCTTGAGATCCTTTTTTTCTGCGC
GTAATCTGCTGCTTGCAAACAAAAAAACCACCGCTACCAGCGGTGGTTTGTTTGCCGGATCAAGAGCTAC
CAACTCTTTTTCCGAAGGTAACTGGCTTCAGCAGAGCGCAGATACCAAATACTGTCCTTCTAGTGTAGCC
GTAGTTAGGCCACCACTTCAAGAACTCTGTAGCACCGCCTACATACCTCGCTCTGCTAATCCTGTTACCA
GTGGCTGCTGCCAGTGGCGATAAGTCGTGTCTTACCGGGTTGGACTCAAGACGATAGTTACCGGATAAGG
CGCAGCGGTCGGGCTGAACGGGGGGTTCGTGCACACAGCCCAGCTTGGAGCGAACGACCTACACCGAACT
GAGATACCTACAGCGTGAGCTATGAGAAAGCGCCACGCTTCCCGAAGGGAGAAAGGCGGACAGGTATCCG
GTAAGCGGCAGGGTCGGAACAGGAGAGCGCACGAGGGAGCTTCCAGGGGGAAACGCCTGGTATCTTTATA
GTCCTGTCGGGTTTCGCCACCTCTGACTTGAGCGTCGATTTTTGTGATGCTCGTCAGGGGGGCGGAGCCT
ATGGAAAAACGCCAGCAACGCGGCCTTTTTACGGTTCCTGGCCTTTTGCTGGCCTTTTGCTCACATGTTC
TTTCCTGCGTTATCCCCTGATTCTGTGGATAACCGTATTACCGCCTTTGAGTGAGCTGATACCGCTCGCC
GCAGCCGAACGACCGAGCGCAGCGAGTCAGTGAGCGAGGAAGCGGAAGAGCGCCTGATGCGGTATTTTCT
CCTTACGCATCTGTGCGGTATTTCACACCGCAATGGTGCACTCTCAGTACAATCTGCTCTGATGCCGCAT
AGTTAAGCCAGTATACACTCCGCTATCGCTACGTGACTGGGTCATGGCTGCGCCCCGACACCCGCCAACA
CCCGCTGACGCGCCCTGACGGGCTTGTCTGCTCCCGGCATCCGCTTACAGACAAGCTGTGACCGTCTCCG
GGAGCTGCATGTGTCAGAGGTTTTCACCGTCATCACCGAAACGCGCGAGGCAGCTGCGGTAAAGCTCATC
AGCGTGGTCGTGAAGCGATTCACAGATGTCTGCCTGTTCATCCGCGTCCAGCTCGTTGAGTTTCTCCAGA
AGCGTTAATGTCTGGCTTCTGATAAAGCGGGCCATGTTAAGGGCGGTTTTTTCCTGTTTGGTCACTGATG
CCTCCGTGTAAGGGGGATTTCTGTTCATGGGGGTAATGATACCGATGAAACGAGAGAGGATGCTCACGAT
ACGGGTTACTGATGATGAACATGCCCGGTTACTGGAACGTTGTGAGGGTAAACAACTGGCGGTATGGATG
CGGCGGGACCAGAGAAAAATCACTCAGGGTCAATGCCAGCGCTTCGTTAATACAGATGTAGGTGTTCCAC
AGGGTAGCCAGCAGCATCCTGCGATGCAGATCCGGAACATAATGGTGCAGGGCGCTGACTTCCGCGTTTC
CAGACTTTACGAAACACGGAAACCGAAGACCATTCATGTTGTTGCTCAGGTCGCAGACGTTTTGCAGCAG
CAGTCGCTTCACGTTCGCTCGCGTATCGGTGATTCATTCTGCTAACCAGTAAGGCAACCCCGCCAGCCTA
GCCGGGTCCTCAACGACAGGAGCACGATCATGCGCACCCGTGGGGCCGCCATGCCGGCGATAATGGCCTG
CTTCTCGCCGAAACGTTTGGTGGCGGGACCAGTGACGAAGGCTTGAGCGAGGGCGTGCAAGATTCCGAAT
ACCGCAAGCGACAGGCCGATCATCGTCGCGCTCCAGCGAAAGCGGTCCTCGCCGAAAATGACCCAGAGCG
CTGCCGGCACCTGTCCTACGAGTTGCATGATAAAGAAGACAGTCATAAGTGCGGCGACGATAGTCATGCC
CCGCGCCCACCGGAAGGAGCTGACTGGGTTGAAGGCTCTCAAGGGCATCGGTCGAGATCCCGGTGCCTAA
TGAGTGAGCTAACTTACATTAATTGCGTTGCGCTCACTGCCCGCTTTCCAGTCGGGAAACCTGTCGTGCC
AGCTGCATTAATGAATCGGCCAACGCGCGGGGAGAGGCGGTTTGCGTATTGGGCGCCAGGGTGGTTTTTC
TTTTCACCAGTGAGACGGGCAACAGCTGATTGCCCTTCACCGCCTGGCCCTGAGAGAGTTGCAGCAAGCG
GTCCACGCTGGTTTGCCCCAGCAGGCGAAAATCCTGTTTGATGGTGGTTAACGGCGGGATATAACATGAG
CTGTCTTCGGTATCGTCGTATCCCACTACCGAGATATCCGCACCAACGCGCAGCCCGGACTCGGTAATGG
CGCGCATTGCGCCCAGCGCCATCTGATCGTTGGCAACCAGCATCGCAGTGGGAACGATGCCCTCATTCAG
CATTTGCATGGTTTGTTGAAAACCGGACATGGCACTCCAGTCGCCTTCCCGTTCCGCTATCGGCTGAATT
TGATTGCGAGTGAGATATTTATGCCAGCCAGCCAGACGCAGACGCGCCGAGACAGAACTTAATGGGCCCG
CTAACAGCGCGATTTGCTGGTGACCCAATGCGACCAGATGCTCCACGCCCAGTCGCGTACCGTCTTCATG
GGAGAAAATAATACTGTTGATGGGTGTCTGGTCAGAGACATCAAGAAATAACGCCGGAACATTAGTGCAG
GCAGCTTCCACAGCAATGGCATCCTGGTCATCCAGCGGATAGTTAATGATCAGCCCACTGACGCGTTGCG
CGAGAAGATTGTGCACCGCCGCTTTACAGGCTTCGACGCCGCTTCGTTCTACCATCGACACCACCACGCT
GGCACCCAGTTGATCGGCGCGAGATTTAATCGCCGCGACAATTTGCGACGGCGCGTGCAGGGCCAGACTG
GAGGTGGCAACGCCAATCAGCAACGACTGTTTGCCCGCCAGTTGTTGTGCCACGCGGTTGGGAATGTAAT
TCAGCTCCGCCATCGCCGCTTCCACTTTTTCCCGCGTTTTCGCAGAAACGTGGCTGGCCTGGTTCACCAC
GCGGGAAACGGTCTGATAAGAGACACCGGCATACTCTGCGACATCGTATAACGTTACTGGTTTCACATTC
ACCACCCTGAATTGACTCTCTTCCGGGCGCTATCATGCCATACCGCGAAAGGTTTTGCGCCATTCGATGG
TGTCCGGGATCTCGACGCTCTCCCTTATGCGACTCCTGCATTAGGAAGCAGCCCAGTAGTAGGTTGAGGC
CGTTGAGCACCGCCGCCGCAAGGAATGGTGCATGCAAGGAGATGGCGCCCAACAGTCCCCCGGCCACGGG
GCCTGCCACCATACCCACGCCGAAACAAGCGCTCATGAGCCCGA
Features (pLannotate 1.2.2; 18 found; start..end, strand, type, name):
    129..147     +  promoter       T7 promoter: promoter for bacteriophage T7 RNA polymerase
    148..172     +  protein_bind   lac operator: The lac repressor binds to the lac operator to inhibit transcription in E. coli. This inhibition can be relieved by adding lactose or isopropyl-β-D-thiogalactopyranoside (IPTG). lac repressor encoded by lacI
   1022..1071    +  CDS            SET1 (fragment): solubility-enhancement tag derived from T7 phage gene 10B
   1079..1126    +  terminator     T7 terminator: transcription terminator for bacteriophage T7 RNA polymerase
   1163..1591    +  rep_origin     f1 ori (sequence partly withheld): f1 bacteriophage origin of replication; arrow indicates direction of (+) strand synthesis
   1693..1726    +  protein_bind   loxP: Cre-mediated recombination occurs in the 8-bp core sequence (GCATACAT). Cre recombinase
   1756..1774    +  misc_feature   MCS (fragment): pBluescript multiple cloning site
   1805..1909    +  promoter       AmpR promoter: bla
   1910..2770    +  CDS            AmpR: β-lactamase; bla; confers resistance to ampicillin, carbenicillin, and related antibiotics
   2941..3529    +  rep_origin     ori: high-copy-number ColE1/pMB1/pBR322/pUC origin of replication
   3715..3854    -  misc_feature   bom: basis of mobility region from pBR322
   3956..4147    -  CDS            rop: Rop protein, which maintains plasmids at low copy number; rop
   4164..4544    +  CDS            YPB1_ECOLX: Protein predicted: Swiss-Prot protein existence level 4. From Escherichia coli.
   4616..4907    -  CDS            TcR (fragment): tetracycline efflux protein; tet; confers resistance to tetracycline
   4922..4943    -  protein_bind   CAP binding site: CAP binding activates transcription in the presence of cAMP. E. coli catabolite activator protein
   4956..6038    -  CDS            lacI: lac repressor; lacI; The lac repressor binds to the lac operator to inhibit transcription in E. coli. This inhibition can be relieved by adding lactose or isopropyl-β-D-thiogalactopyranoside (IPTG).
   6039..6116    -  promoter       lacI promoter: lacI
   6124..107     -  CDS            TcR (fragment) (across the origin): tetracycline efflux protein; tet; confers resistance to tetracycline
