[The description below was written by a language model from this plasmid's Addgene catalogue record and pLannotate feature annotations shown in this document.]
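Description:
pBEL2000 is a bacterial expression plasmid built on the pET21a backbone for producing a truncated form of the E. coli protein LetB. It is maintained in E. coli under ampicillin selection through the β-lactamase (AmpR) gene and its promoter, and it replicates from a ColE1/pMB1-type origin. The catalogue lists it as high copy, although the feature table also shows the pBR322-derived bom region and the rop gene, which normally moderates copy number. An f1 origin is present, as are leftover fragments of the tetracycline resistance gene. A loxP site and a short multiple-cloning-site fragment lie upstream of the AmpR promoter; the record assigns them no function.

Expression is driven by a T7 promoter followed directly by a lac operator and ends at a T7 terminator. The plasmid also carries lacI with its own promoter, so transcription requires T7 RNA polymerase from the host and is held off by lac repressor until induced with IPTG. The insert, introduced by Gibson cloning, is described as LetB residues 43–877 with residues 161–747 deleted and a C-terminal 6xHis tag. This removes the N-terminal transmembrane region and most of the internal portion, leaving a two-ring mutant the depositors call "rings17". The annotation tool did not label the LetB coding region, which presumably occupies the unannotated stretch between the lac operator and the terminator. The short "SET1" fragment just before the terminator is probably an incidental match. The stated purpose mentions LetAB, but the insert fields list only LetB, and the unannotated space appears too small to hold much more. The associated publication concerns the LetB structure and its proposed tunnel for lipid transport across the bacterial envelope.
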