Addgene plasmid #139885: pBEL2000
Purpose: Expression plasmid for LetAB with 2 ring (rings17) LetB (without TM region) mutant
Depositing lab: Gira Bhabha & Damian Ekiert. Depositing organization: NYU Grossman School of Medicine. Publication: LetB Structure Reveals a Tunnel for Lipid Transport across the Bacterial Envelope. Isom GL, Coudray N, MacRae MR, McManus CT, Ekiert DC, Bhabha G. Cell. 2020 Apr 30;181(3):653-664.e19. doi: 10.1016/j.cell.2020.03.030. PubMed 32359438.
Backbone
  Vector backbone: pET21a
  Vector type: Bacterial Expression
Growth in bacteria
  Bacterial resistance: Ampicillin, 100 μg/mL
  Growth temperature: 37°C
  Growth strain: DH5alpha
  Copy number: High Copy
Gene/Insert
  Gene/Insert name: LetB
  Species: E. coli
  Mutation: LetB(43-877; delta161-747)-6xHis
  Cloning method: Gibson Cloning
Terms and licenses: Academic/Nonprofit Terms; Industry Terms: Not Available to Industry
Depositor comments: Please visit https://www.biorxiv.org/content/10.1101/748145v1 for bioRxiv preprint.
How to cite: pBEL2000 was a gift from Gira Bhabha & Damian Ekiert (Addgene plasmid # 139885 ; http://n2t.net/addgene:139885 ; RRID:Addgene_139885)
